Addgene plasmid #117757: pCarCBADE
Purpose: Codon optimized CarCBADE enzymes from Pectobacterium carotovorum in pBbaA5k backbone
Depositing lab: Greg Bokinsky. Depositing organization: Delft University of Technology. Publication: Metabolic engineering of a carbapenem antibiotic synthesis pathway in Escherichia coli. Shomar H, Gontier S, van den Broek NJF, Tejeda Mora H, Noga MJ, Hagedoorn PL, Bokinsky G. Nat Chem Biol. 2018 Aug;14(8):794-800. doi: 10.1038/s41589-018-0084-6. Epub 2018 Jun 25. PubMed 29942079.
Backbone
  Vector backbone: pBbaA5k
  Backbone manufacturer: Genebank
  Vector type: Bacterial Expression
Growth in bacteria
  Bacterial resistance: Kanamycin, 50 μg/mL
  Growth temperature: 37°C
  Growth strain: DH5alpha
  Copy number: High Copy
Gene/Insert
  Gene/Insert name: Codon optimised CarCBA, Protein CarD, Ferredoxin CarE (alt name: CarCBADE)
  Species: Pectobacterium carotovorum
  Insert size (bp): 3710
  Promoter: PLac(UV5)
  Cloning method: Gateway Cloning
  Sequencing primers: 5′ GCGTAGAGGATCGAGATCG; 3′ AACGCCCTAGGTATAAACGC
Terms and licenses: Academic/Nonprofit Terms; Industry Terms: Not Available to Industry
How to cite: pCarCBADE was a gift from Greg Bokinsky (Addgene plasmid # 117757 ; http://n2t.net/addgene:117757 ; RRID:Addgene_117757)
