[The description below was written by a language model from this plasmid's Addgene catalogue record and pLannotate feature annotations shown in this document.]
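Description:
pCarCBADE is an 8,185 bp bacterial expression plasmid built on the pBbaA5k backbone for producing the carbapenem biosynthetic enzymes of Pectobacterium carotovorum in Escherichia coli. It replicates from a high-copy ColE1/pUC-type origin and is selected with kanamycin through the neo (nptII) gene, which is followed by a lambda t0 terminator. Short annotated fragments of the Tn5 transposase and a tetracycline efflux gene appear to be non-functional remnants of the backbone's construction rather than working parts.

The payload is a codon-optimised synthetic operon in the order carC, carB, carA, carD, carE, transcribed from a lacUV5 promoter with a downstream lac operator. A lacI gene under its own promoter is carried on the same plasmid, so expression is repressed until it is induced with IPTG or lactose. The operon is closed by tandem rrnB T1 and T7Te terminators. CarB forms carboxymethylproline from malonyl-CoA and pyrroline-5-carboxylate, CarA closes the beta-lactam ring in an ATP-dependent step to give carbapenam-3-carboxylate, and CarC, an Fe(II)/alpha-ketoglutarate-dependent enzyme, converts the carbapenam to the carbapenem. CarD is annotated by homology only, and the catalogue entry describes CarE as a ferredoxin. The automated annotation does not call carE in either sequence record, but an unannotated gap of about 300 bp between carD and the terminators is where it would be expected. The depositor and sequencing-verified records carry the same features and differ only in their start coordinates. The annotated operon spans more than the 3,710 bp listed as the insert size, a discrepancy the record does not explain. The plasmid was made for metabolic engineering of carbapenem antibiotic synthesis in E. coli.
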