Features (pLannotate 1.2.2; 16 found; start..end, strand, type, name):
     15..36      -  protein_bind   CAP binding site: CAP binding activates transcription in the presence of cAMP. E. coli catabolite activator protein
     49..1131    -  CDS            lacI: lac repressor; lacI; The lac repressor binds to the lac operator to inhibit transcription in E. coli. This inhibition can be relieved by adding lactose or isopropyl-β-D-thiogalactopyranoside (IPTG).
   1132..1209    -  promoter       lacI promoter: lacI
   1217..1496    -  CDS            TcR (fragment): tetracycline efflux protein; tet; confers resistance to tetracycline
   1520..1550    +  promoter       lac UV5 promoter: E. coli lac promoter with an "up" mutation
   1558..1574    +  protein_bind   lac operator: The lac repressor binds to the lac operator to inhibit transcription in E. coli. This inhibition can be relieved by adding lactose or isopropyl-β-D-thiogalactopyranoside (IPTG). lac repressor encoded by lacI
   1607..2425    +  CDS            carC: CARC_PECCC - Experimental evidence at protein level: Swiss-Prot protein existence level 1. Catalyzes the Fe(2+) and alpha-ketoglutarate-dependent conversion of (3S,5S)-carbapenam to (5R)-carbapenem, an essential step in carbapenem antibiotic biosynthesis. From Pectobacterium carotovorum subsp. carotovorum (Erwinia carotovora subsp. carotovora).
   2440..3189    +  CDS            carB: CARB_PECCC - Experimental evidence at protein level: Swiss-Prot protein existence level 1. Catalyzes the formation of (2S,5S)-carboxymethylproline (t- CMP) from malonyl-CoA and (S)-1-pyrroline-5-carboxylate, the first step in the biosynthesis of (5R)-carbapen-2-em-3-carboxylate, a beta-lactam antibiotic of the carbapenem class (PubMed:15595850, PubMed:14625287). Also catalyzes the independent decarboxylation of malonyl-CoA and methylmalonyl-CoA and the hydrolysis of CoA esters such as acetyl-CoA and propionyl-CoA (PubMed:15595850). Catalyzes the reaction with a C2 epimeric mixture of methylmal
   3211..4719    +  CDS            carA: CARA_PECCC - Experimental evidence at protein level: Swiss-Prot protein existence level 1. Involved in the biosynthesis of carbapenam-3-carboxylate, a beta-lactam antibiotic of the carbapenem class. Catalyzes the ATP- dependent formation of (3S,5S)-carbapenam-3-carboxylate from (2S,5S)-5- carboxymethylproline. From Pectobacterium carotovorum subsp. carotovorum (Erwinia carotovora subsp. carotovora).
   4741..5868    +  CDS            carD: CARD_PECCC - Protein inferred from homology: Swiss-Prot protein existence level 3. From Pectobacterium carotovorum subsp. carotovorum (Erwinia carotovora subsp. carotovora).
   6182..6253    +  terminator     rrnB T1 terminator: transcription terminator T1 from the E. coli rrnB gene
   6269..6296    +  terminator     T7Te terminator: phage T7 early transcription terminator
   6454..7042    -  rep_origin     ori: high-copy-number ColE1/pMB1/pBR322/pUC origin of replication
   7130..7224    -  terminator     lambda t0 terminator: transcription terminator from phage lambda
   7258..8049    -  CDS            neo: KKA2_KLEPN - Also known as kan, nptII. Experimental evidence at protein level: Swiss-Prot protein existence level 1. Resistance to kanamycin, neomycin, paromomycin, ribostamycin, butirosin and gentamicin B. From Klebsiella pneumoniae.
   8081..8185    -  CDS            tnpA (fragment): TN5P_ECOLX - Also known as tnp. Experimental evidence at protein level: Swiss-Prot protein existence level 1. Mediates transposition of transposon Tn5 by a 'cut and paste' mechanism. First, the monomeric transposase binds the 19 bp inverted DNA repeats flanking the transposon. Then, dimerization of the DNA- bound transposase creates a synaptic DNA complex. After nicking of the first DNA strand, excision of the transposon proceeds through a series of intermediates. The transposase then mediates the insertion of the transposon at a new site by strand transfer. The activity of the wild- type tran
>Addgene plasmid #117757 | pCarCBADE | depositor full sequence | sequence record 222214 | pCarCBADE sequence 8185 bps
GACGTCGGTGCCTAATGAGTGAGCTAACTTACATTAATTGCGTTGCGCTCACTGCCCGCTTTCCAGTCGG
GAAACCTGTCGTGCCAGCTGCATTAATGAATCGGCCAACGCGCGGGGAGAGGCGGTTTGCGTATTGGGCG
CCAGGGTGGTTTTTCTTTTCACCAGTGAGACGGGCAACAGCTGATTGCCCTTCACCGCCTGGCCCTGAGA
GAGTTGCAGCAAGCGGTCCACGCTGGTTTGCCCCAGCAGGCGAAAATCCTGTTTGATGGTGGTTAACGGC
GGGATATAACATGAGCTGTCTTCGGTATCGTCGTATCCCACTACCGAGATGTCCGCACCAACGCGCAGCC
CGGACTCGGTAATGGCGCGCATTGCGCCCAGCGCCATCTGATCGTTGGCAACCAGCATCGCAGTGGGAAC
GATGCCCTCATTCAGCATTTGCATGGTTTGTTGAAAACCGGACATGGCACTCCAGTCGCCTTCCCGTTCC
GCTATCGGCTGAATTTGATTGCGAGTGAGATATTTATGCCAGCCAGCCAGACGCAGACGCGCCGAGACAG
AACTTAATGGGCCCGCTAACAGCGCGATTTGCTGGTGACCCAATGCGACCAGATGCTCCACGCCCAGTCG
CGTACCGTCTTCATGGGAGAAAATAATACTGTTGATGGGTGTCTGGTCAGAGACATCAAGAAATAACGCC
GGAACATTAGTGCAGGCAGCTTCCACAGCAATGGCATCCTGGTCATCCAGCGGATAGTTAATGATCAGCC
CACTGACGCGTTGCGCGAGAAGATTGTGCACCGCCGCTTTACAGGCTTCGACGCCGCTTCGTTCTACCAT
CGACACCACCACGCTGGCACCCAGTTGATCGGCGCGAGATTTAATCGCCGCGACAATTTGCGACGGCGCG
TGCAGGGCCAGACTGGAGGTGGCAACGCCAATCAGCAACGACTGTTTGCCCGCCAGTTGTTGTGCCACGC
GGTTGGGAATGTAATTCAGCTCCGCCATCGCCGCTTCCACTTTTTCCCGCGTTTTCGCAGAAACGTGGCT
GGCCTGGTTCACCACGCGGGAAACGGTCTGATAAGAGACACCGGCATACTCTGCGACATCGTATAACGTT
ACTGGTTTCACATTCACCACCCTGAATTGACTCTCTTCCGGGCGCTATCATGCCATACCGCGAAAGGTTT
TGCGCCATTCGATGGTGTCCGGGATCTCGACGCTCTCCCTTATGCGACTCCTGCATTAGGAAGCAGCCCA
GTAGTAGGTTGAGGCCGTTGAGCACCGCCGCCGCAAGGAATGGTGCATGCAAGGAGATGGCGCCCAACAG
TCCCCCGGCCACGGGGCCTGCCACCATACCCACGCCGAAACAAGCGCTCATGAGCCCGAAGTGGCGAGCC
CGATCTTCCCCATCGGTGATGTCGGCGATATAGGCGCCAGCAACCGCACCTGTGGCGCCGGTGATGCCGG
CCACGATGCGTCCGGCGTAGAGGATCGAGATCGTTTAGGCACCCCAGGCTTTACACTTTATGCTTCCGGC
TCGTATAATGTGTGGAATTGTGAGCGGATAACAATTTCAGAATTCAAAAGATCTAGGAGGAAAAAAATGT
CCGAGATCGTGAAATTTAACCCTGTGATGGCTTCTGGCTTCGGCGCATACATTGATCACCGTGACTTCCT
GGAAGCTAAAACGGAAACGATCAAAAACCTGCTGATGCGCCAAGGTTTCGTGGTTGTCAAAAACCTGGAT
ATTGACTCCGATACTTTCCGTGATATCTACTCTGCATACGGTACCATCGTCGAATACGCGGATGAAAAAA
TTGGTGTTGGTTTTGGTTATCGCGATACCCTGAAACTGGAAGGCGAAAAAGGTAAAATCGTTACCGGTCG
TGGTCAACTGCCTTTCCACGCTGACGGTGGTCTGCTGCTGTCTCAGGTCGATCAGGTTTTCCTGTACGCG
GCGGAGATTAAAAACGTCAAATTCCGCGGTGCAACTACCGTTTGCGATCACGCTCTGGCGTGCCAGGAAA
TGCCAGCACACCTGCTGCGCGTTCTGGAAGAGGAGACGTTCGAAGTTCGTGTGCTGGAACGTGGTTACTA
CGTGGATGTGTCCCCTGATGGTTGGTTCAAAGTGCCGGTGTTCACTGATCTGGGTTGGGTTCGTAAAATG
CTGATCTATTTCCCATTCGATGAAGGCCAGCCGGCAAGCTGGGAACCGCGTATTGTTGGTTTTACCGACC
ACGAAACCCAGGCATTCTTTCAAGAACTGGGTGCGTTCCTGAAACAGCCGCGTTATTACTACAAACATTT
CTGGGAAGACGGTGACCTGCTGATTATGGATAACCGTCGTGTTATCCACGAGCGTGAAGAATTTAACGAT
GATGACATCGTTCGTCGTCTGTACCGCGGCCAAACTGCAGATATCTAAAGGAGGAAAAAATGGTATTCGA
AGAAAACTCCGATGAAGTACGCGTGATTACCCTGGATCACCCGAACAAACATAACCCATTTTCCCGTACC
CTGGAAACTAGCGTGAAGGACGCTCTGGCTCGTGCAAACGCGGATGATAGCGTGCGTGCGGTCGTTGTGT
ATGGCGGCGCTGAACGTAGCTTCAGCGCAGGCGGTGATTTCAACGAAGTCAAGCAGCTGTCTCGCTCCGA
AGATATTGAAGAATGGATCGATCGTGTGATCGACCTGTATCAGGCAGTCCTGAACGTAAACAAACCGACG
ATCGCGGCCGTTGATGGCTACGCGATCGGTATGGGCTTCCAATTCGCTCTGATGTTTGACCAGCGCCTGA
TGGCCAGCACCGCGAACTTCGTGATGCCGGAACTGAAACACGGTATCGGTTGCTCTGTAGGTGCAGCAAT
CCTGGGTTTCACCCATGGTTTCTCCACCATGCAAGAAATCATCTACCAGTGCCAGTCTCTGGATGCACCG
CGCTGCGTCGACTACCGCCTGGTGAATCAGGTCGTAGAGTCTTCCGCGCTGCTGGACGCGGCGATCACTC
AGGCGCACGTGATGGCGTCCTACCCGGCTTCCGCATTCATTAACACGAAGCGTGCGGTAAACAAGCCGTT
CATTCACCTGCTGGAACAGACCCGTGATGCTTCCAAAGCAGTGCACAAAGCCGCATTCCAGGCGCGTGAT
GCCCAGGGTCACTTCAAAAACGTTCTGGGTAAGAAATACTGAGGATCTAGGAGGAAAAAAATGAGCAATA
GCTTCTGCGTCGTTTACAAAGGTTCCGATACTGACATTAACAACATTCAGCGTGATTTCGACGGTAAAGG
CGAAGCCCTGTCTAACGGCTATCTGTTCATCGAACAGAACGGCCACTACCAGAAATGCGAAATGGAGCGT
GGCACGGCGTACCTGATTGGTTCTCTGTATAACCGTACTTTCCTGATTGGCCTGGCGGGCGTTTGGGAAG
GTGAAGCATACCTGGCTAACGATGCTGAACTGCTGGCCCTGCTGTTTACGCGCCTGGGTGCCAACGCACT
GGCTCTGGCGGAAGGCGATTTCTGCTTTTTCATTGATGAACCGAATGGTGAGCTGACCGTTATCACGGAA
TCTCGCGGCTTCTCCCCGGTCCATGTTGTTCAAGGTAAGAAGGCATGGATGACGAACAGCCTGAAACTGG
TAACTGCTGCCGAAGGCGAGGGCGCACTGTGGTTTGAAGAAGAAGCTCTGGTGTGCCAGTCTCTGATGCG
TGCCGATACTTATACGCCGGTTAAGAACGCGCAGCGTCTGAAACCGGGCGCAGTGCACGTTCTGACCCAC
GATAGCGAAGGCTACAGCTTTGTAGAGTCTCGTACCCTGACCACTCCGGCATCCAACCAACTGCTGGCTC
TGCCGCGTGAACCGCTGCTGGCACTGATCGATCGCTACCTGAACGCTCCGCTGGAGGACCTGGCACCACG
CTTCGACACGGTTGGTATCCCGCTGAGCGGTGGTCTGGACTCTTCCCTGGTGACTGCCCTGGCTAGCCGC
CATTTCAAGAAACTGAACACGTATTCCATCGGTACTGAGCTGTCCAACGAGTTTGAGTTCAGCCAGCAGG
TTGCAGATGCTCTGGGTACGCACCACCAGATGAAAATCCTGTCCGAAACGGAAGTTATTAACGGTATCAT
CGAGTCCATTTACTACAACGAAATCTTCGACGGTCTGAGCGCGGAAATCCAGAGCGGTCTGTTCAACGTG
TACCGTCAGGCTCAGGGCCAAGTCTCCTGCATGCTGACTGGCTATGGTTCTGACCTGCTGTTCGGCGGCA
TCCTGAAACCTGGCGCTCAGTATGATAATCCGAACCAGCTGCTGGCGGAACAAGTGTACCGCACCCGTTG
GACCGGCGAATTTGCGACCCACGGTGCGTCTTGCTACGGCATCGATATCCGCCACCCGTTTTGGTCCCAC
AGCCTGATTAGCCTGTGCCACGCCCTGCACCCTGATTACAAGATTTTCGATAATGAAGTTAAAAACATCC
TGCGTGAATACGCTGATAGCCTGCAGCTGCTGCCAAAGGACATCGTTTGGCGTAAAAAGATCGGTATTCA
CGAAGGTTCTTCTGTTAATCAGGCGTTCGCAAACGTACTGGGTTCTACGGTTGACAATTACCAGACCAAA
TCTCGTTTCACTTATCGTGTTTACCAGGCGTTCCTGCGCGGTCGCCTGTCCATCACTGACGTTACCCCGT
CCCAGCTGAAGGATCTGATCAAAAAGGACTGAGGATCTAGGAGGAAAAAAATGCCTAACGATCTTTACGC
TATCTACAATCGTTACACGTCAAGGACCCTGTTTTTTAAATACTGTGCGACAGCGACTCTAACGCACAGA
CTGACACGTCGGCTGTCGCTTTTTACGTTGAAAAAGTGCCTTGCCCGTCCACAGGGACGCCTTTTCTCTC
TGGTTAATAGCATTTATTTTGGCGGAGAAACGCTGGAAGAGGTTCAGAGTACAGCAACTTTTCTGGCACG
CTCTGGCATTGCTTGCGTACTGGACTACGCCGTGGAAGGGGAAAATGACGAGACGCAGTTCGATAAGGCA
ATGGAAAATACGCTGCGCCTTATCGAGATGTCGCAGCAAACGGATAGCCTGCCTTTTGTCGTGATTAAAC
CGTCGTCTCTGGGTAGTGTTGCTGTGTATGCTCGGCAAAGTGAAAGGCTCGCGCTGGATGAAGCATCTGC
AAGTGCATGGTCACGCATCGTTACGCGTTTCTCACGTCTGTTCGATTATGCCCGCTCTCATGGCGTGCAT
GTGATGGTTGATGCAGAGCAGACCGCGATTCAGCCCGCAGTGGATCGTTTGGTTCTAGACATGATGCGTG
AATTTAACCGCGATAGCGCGGTGATCACGCTGACGCTGCAATTTTATCTAAAGGATCAATTGCGTTTTCT
CGACGAATGCTATCAGCGAGCCTGTCAGGATAATTTCCTGTTCGGCGTGAAAGTAGTGCGCGGTGCTTAT
CTGGAAGAAGAGAAACGAGTGAACGGTGGCGTACGCTGTTTTGCAACCAAACAGGAAACCGATCGTAGTT
ATAACGCGGCGGTGGATTACATTGCACTGCGTCTGGATCGAATCGCACCGTTTTTCGCCACGCACAACGA
GGAAAGCCTCGCTTTGATTATGTCGAGTGAGTCGCTACGCGCGGGGCGCACCTGGGTAGGCCAGCTTTAC
GGGTTGGGCGATCATATTACTTATTCGCTGCTGCAAACCGGTTTCCGCGTGTGCAAATACCTGCCTTACG
GTCCGCTCGATAAGTCGTTGCCCTATTTACTCCGCAGGATTGAAGAGAACGCGGTTGCCTCGGCAACCTT
CAAAAAGGAAAATAAACTCTTGCAGAAGGAGTTGCTGCGCCGTCTCGTAGGAGGGATGTAATGTCAAAAT
TTCATTGTCATATTCGCGATACGGCTATCGGTTTCCCCGTGTCGGAGGATGAAAGCGTACTCAGTTCAGC
CTATGAAGCTGGTGTCGAACTGCCTTATCGCTGTGCTTCTGGTTACTGTGGTGTATGCAAGGTGCGCCTG
ACGTCCGGCAACGTCAACATGGATCATTCTGGTGGGATCTCACGTAAAGATATCGCTGATGGTTACATTC
TACCTTGCTGTTCTGTGCCGCTCTCTAACCTCGAAATTGAACCTGTATCGTCATGCTGAGGATCCAAACT
CGAGTAAGGATCTCCAGGCATCAAATAAAACGAAAGGCTCAGTCGAAAGACTGGGCCTTTCGTTTTATCT
GTTGTTTGTCGGTGAACGCTCTCTACTAGAGTCACACTGGCTCACCTTCGGGTGGGCCTTTCTGCGTTTA
TACCTAGGGCGTTCGGCTGCGGCGAGCGGTATCAGCTCACTCAAAGGCGGTAATACGGTTATCCACAGAA
TCAGGGGATAACGCAGGAAAGAACATGTGAGCAAAAGGCCAGCAAAAGGCCAGGAACCGTAAAAAGGCCG
CGTTGCTGGCGTTTTTCCATAGGCTCCGCCCCCCTGACGAGCATCACAAAAATCGACGCTCAAGTCAGAG
GTGGCGAAACCCGACAGGACTATAAAGATACCAGGCGTTTCCCCCTGGAAGCTCCCTCGTGCGCTCTCCT
GTTCCGACCCTGCCGCTTACCGGATACCTGTCCGCCTTTCTCCCTTCGGGAAGCGTGGCGCTTTCTCATA
GCTCACGCTGTAGGTATCTCAGTTCGGTGTAGGTCGTTCGCTCCAAGCTGGGCTGTGTGCACGAACCCCC
CGTTCAGCCCGACCGCTGCGCCTTATCCGGTAACTATCGTCTTGAGTCCAACCCGGTAAGACACGACTTA
TCGCCACTGGCAGCAGCCACTGGTAACAGGATTAGCAGAGCGAGGTATGTAGGCGGTGCTACAGAGTTCT
TGAAGTGGTGGCCTAACTACGGCTACACTAGAAGGACAGTATTTGGTATCTGCGCTCTGCTGAAGCCAGT
TACCTTCGGAAAAAGAGTTGGTAGCTCTTGATCCGGCAAACAAACCACCGCTGGTAGCGGTGGTTTTTTT
GTTTGCAAGCAGCAGATTACGCGCAGAAAAAAAGGATCTCAAGAAGATCCTTTGATCTTTTCTACGGGGT
CTGACGCTCAGTGGAACGAAAACTCACGTTAAGGGATTTTGGTCATGACTAGTGCTTGGATTCTCACCAA
TAAAAAACGCCCGGCGGCAACCGAGCGTTCTGAACAAATCCAGATGGAGTTCTGAGGTCATTACTGGATC
TATCAACAGGAGTCCAAGCGAGCTCTCGAACCCCAGAGTCCCGCTCAGAAGAACTCGTCAAGAAGGCGAT
AGAAGGCGATGCGCTGCGAATCGGGAGCGGCGATACCGTAAAGCACGAGGAAGCGGTCAGCCCATTCGCC
GCCAAGCTCTTCAGCAATATCACGGGTAGCCAACGCTATGTCCTGATAGCGGTCCGCCACACCCAGCCGG
CCACAGTCGATGAATCCAGAAAAGCGGCCATTTTCCACCATGATATTCGGCAAGCAGGCATCGCCATGGG
TCACGACGAGATCCTCGCCGTCGGGCATGCGCGCCTTGAGCCTGGCGAACAGTTCGGCTGGCGCGAGCCC
CTGATGCTCTTCGTCCAGATCATCCTGATCGACAAGACCGGCTTCCATCCGAGTACGTGCTCGCTCGATG
CGATGTTTCGCTTGGTGGTCGAATGGGCAGGTAGCCGGATCAAGCGTATGCAGCCGCCGCATTGCATCAG
CCATGATGGATACTTTCTCGGCAGGAGCAAGGTGAGATGACAGGAGATCCTGCCCCGGCACTTCGCCCAA
TAGCAGCCAGTCCCTTCCCGCTTCAGTGACAACGTCGAGCACAGCTGCGCAAGGAACGCCCGTCGTGGCC
AGCCACGATAGCCGCGCTGCCTCGTCCTGCAGTTCATTCAGGGCACCGGACAGGTCGGTCTTGACAAAAA
GAACCGGGCGCCCCTGCGCTGACAGCCGGAACACGGCGGCATCAGAGCAGCCGATTGTCTGTTGTGCCCA
GTCATAGCCGAATAGCCTCTCCACCCAAGCGGCCGGAGAACCTGCGTGCAATCCATCTTGTTCAATCATG
CGAAACGATCCTCATCCTGTCTCTTGATCAGATCATGATCCCCTGCGCCATCAGATCCTTGGCGGCAAGA
AAGCCATCCAGTTTACTTTGCAGGGCTTCCCAACCTTACCAGAGGGCGCCCCAGCTGGCAATTCC
