Features (pLannotate 1.2.2; 16 found; start..end, strand, type, name):
      1..31      +  promoter       lac UV5 promoter: E. coli lac promoter with an "up" mutation
     39..55      +  protein_bind   lac operator: The lac repressor binds to the lac operator to inhibit transcription in E. coli. This inhibition can be relieved by adding lactose or isopropyl-β-D-thiogalactopyranoside (IPTG). lac repressor encoded by lacI
     88..906     +  CDS            carC: CARC_PECCC - Experimental evidence at protein level: Swiss-Prot protein existence level 1. Catalyzes the Fe(2+) and alpha-ketoglutarate-dependent conversion of (3S,5S)-carbapenam to (5R)-carbapenem, an essential step in carbapenem antibiotic biosynthesis. From Pectobacterium carotovorum subsp. carotovorum (Erwinia carotovora subsp. carotovora).
    921..1670    +  CDS            carB: CARB_PECCC - Experimental evidence at protein level: Swiss-Prot protein existence level 1. Catalyzes the formation of (2S,5S)-carboxymethylproline (t- CMP) from malonyl-CoA and (S)-1-pyrroline-5-carboxylate, the first step in the biosynthesis of (5R)-carbapen-2-em-3-carboxylate, a beta-lactam antibiotic of the carbapenem class (PubMed:15595850, PubMed:14625287). Also catalyzes the independent decarboxylation of malonyl-CoA and methylmalonyl-CoA and the hydrolysis of CoA esters such as acetyl-CoA and propionyl-CoA (PubMed:15595850). Catalyzes the reaction with a C2 epimeric mixture of methylmal
   1692..3200    +  CDS            carA: CARA_PECCC - Experimental evidence at protein level: Swiss-Prot protein existence level 1. Involved in the biosynthesis of carbapenam-3-carboxylate, a beta-lactam antibiotic of the carbapenem class. Catalyzes the ATP- dependent formation of (3S,5S)-carbapenam-3-carboxylate from (2S,5S)-5- carboxymethylproline. From Pectobacterium carotovorum subsp. carotovorum (Erwinia carotovora subsp. carotovora).
   3222..4349    +  CDS            carD: CARD_PECCC - Protein inferred from homology: Swiss-Prot protein existence level 3. From Pectobacterium carotovorum subsp. carotovorum (Erwinia carotovora subsp. carotovora).
   4663..4734    +  terminator     rrnB T1 terminator: transcription terminator T1 from the E. coli rrnB gene
   4750..4777    +  terminator     T7Te terminator: phage T7 early transcription terminator
   4935..5523    -  rep_origin     ori: high-copy-number ColE1/pMB1/pBR322/pUC origin of replication
   5611..5705    -  terminator     lambda t0 terminator: transcription terminator from phage lambda
   5739..6530    -  CDS            neo: KKA2_KLEPN - Also known as kan, nptII. Experimental evidence at protein level: Swiss-Prot protein existence level 1. Resistance to kanamycin, neomycin, paromomycin, ribostamycin, butirosin and gentamicin B. From Klebsiella pneumoniae.
   6562..6666    -  CDS            tnpA (fragment): TN5P_ECOLX - Also known as tnp. Experimental evidence at protein level: Swiss-Prot protein existence level 1. Mediates transposition of transposon Tn5 by a 'cut and paste' mechanism. First, the monomeric transposase binds the 19 bp inverted DNA repeats flanking the transposon. Then, dimerization of the DNA- bound transposase creates a synaptic DNA complex. After nicking of the first DNA strand, excision of the transposon proceeds through a series of intermediates. The transposase then mediates the insertion of the transposon at a new site by strand transfer. The activity of the wild- type tran
   6681..6702    -  protein_bind   CAP binding site: CAP binding activates transcription in the presence of cAMP. E. coli catabolite activator protein
   6715..7797    -  CDS            lacI: lac repressor; lacI; The lac repressor binds to the lac operator to inhibit transcription in E. coli. This inhibition can be relieved by adding lactose or isopropyl-β-D-thiogalactopyranoside (IPTG).
   7798..7875    -  promoter       lacI promoter: lacI
   7883..8162    -  CDS            TcR (fragment): tetracycline efflux protein; tet; confers resistance to tetracycline
>Addgene plasmid #117757 | pCarCBADE | addgene full sequence | sequence record 229027 | Addgene NGS Result
TTTACACTTTATGCTTCCGGCTCGTATAATGTGTGGAATTGTGAGCGGATAACAATTTCAGAATTCAAAA
GATCTAGGAGGAAAAAAATGTCCGAGATCGTGAAATTTAACCCTGTGATGGCTTCTGGCTTCGGCGCATA
CATTGATCACCGTGACTTCCTGGAAGCTAAAACGGAAACGATCAAAAACCTGCTGATGCGCCAAGGTTTC
GTGGTTGTCAAAAACCTGGATATTGACTCCGATACTTTCCGTGATATCTACTCTGCATACGGTACCATCG
TCGAATACGCGGATGAAAAAATTGGTGTTGGTTTTGGTTATCGCGATACCCTGAAACTGGAAGGCGAAAA
AGGTAAAATCGTTACCGGTCGTGGTCAACTGCCTTTCCACGCTGACGGTGGTCTGCTGCTGTCTCAGGTC
GATCAGGTTTTCCTGTACGCGGCGGAGATTAAAAACGTCAAATTCCGCGGTGCAACTACCGTTTGCGATC
ACGCTCTGGCGTGCCAGGAAATGCCAGCACACCTGCTGCGCGTTCTGGAAGAGGAGACGTTCGAAGTTCG
TGTGCTGGAACGTGGTTACTACGTGGATGTGTCCCCTGATGGTTGGTTCAAAGTGCCGGTGTTCACTGAT
CTGGGTTGGGTTCGTAAAATGCTGATCTATTTCCCATTCGATGAAGGCCAGCCGGCAAGCTGGGAACCGC
GTATTGTTGGTTTTACCGACCACGAAACCCAGGCATTCTTTCAAGAACTGGGTGCGTTCCTGAAACAGCC
GCGTTATTACTACAAACATTTCTGGGAAGACGGTGACCTGCTGATTATGGATAACCGTCGTGTTATCCAC
GAGCGTGAAGAATTTAACGATGATGACATCGTTCGTCGTCTGTACCGCGGCCAAACTGCAGATATCTAAA
GGAGGAAAAAATGGTATTCGAAGAAAACTCCGATGAAGTACGCGTGATTACCCTGGATCACCCGAACAAA
CATAACCCATTTTCCCGTACCCTGGAAACTAGCGTGAAGGACGCTCTGGCTCGTGCAAACGCGGATGATA
GCGTGCGTGCGGTCGTTGTGTATGGCGGCGCTGAACGTAGCTTCAGCGCAGGCGGTGATTTCAACGAAGT
CAAGCAGCTGTCTCGCTCCGAAGATATTGAAGAATGGATCGATCGTGTGATCGACCTGTATCAGGCAGTC
CTGAACGTAAACAAACCGACGATCGCGGCCGTTGATGGCTACGCGATCGGTATGGGCTTCCAATTCGCTC
TGATGTTTGACCAGCGCCTGATGGCCAGCACCGCGAACTTCGTGATGCCGGAACTGAAACACGGTATCGG
TTGCTCTGTAGGTGCAGCAATCCTGGGTTTCACCCATGGTTTCTCCACCATGCAAGAAATCATCTACCAG
TGCCAGTCTCTGGATGCACCGCGCTGCGTCGACTACCGCCTGGTGAATCAGGTCGTAGAGTCTTCCGCGC
TGCTGGACGCGGCGATCACTCAGGCGCACGTGATGGCGTCCTACCCGGCTTCCGCATTCATTAACACGAA
GCGTGCGGTAAACAAGCCGTTCATTCACCTGCTGGAACAGACCCGTGATGCTTCCAAAGCAGTGCACAAA
GCCGCATTCCAGGCGCGTGATGCCCAGGGTCACTTCAAAAACGTTCTGGGTAAGAAATACTGAGGATCTA
GGAGGAAAAAAATGAGCAATAGCTTCTGCGTCGTTTACAAAGGTTCCGATACTGACATTAACAACATTCA
GCGTGATTTCGACGGTAAAGGCGAAGCCCTGTCTAACGGCTATCTGTTCATCGAACAGAACGGCCACTAC
CAGAAATGCGAAATGGAGCGTGGCACGGCGTACCTGATTGGTTCTCTGTATAACCGTACTTTCCTGATTG
GCCTGGCGGGCGTTTGGGAAGGTGAAGCATACCTGGCTAACGATGCTGAACTGCTGGCCCTGCTGTTTAC
GCGCCTGGGTGCCAACGCACTGGCTCTGGCGGAAGGCGATTTCTGCTTTTTCATTGATGAACCGAATGGT
GAGCTGACCGTTATCACGGAATCTCGCGGCTTCTCCCCGGTCCATGTTGTTCAAGGTAAGAAGGCATGGA
TGACGAACAGCCTGAAACTGGTAACTGCTGCCGAAGGCGAGGGCGCACTGTGGTTTGAAGAAGAAGCTCT
GGTGTGCCAGTCTCTGATGCGTGCCGATACTTATACGCCGGTTAAGAACGCGCAGCGTCTGAAACCGGGC
GCAGTGCACGTTCTGACCCACGATAGCGAAGGCTACAGCTTTGTAGAGTCTCGTACCCTGACCACTCCGG
CATCCAACCAACTGCTGGCTCTGCCGCGTGAACCGCTGCTGGCACTGATCGATCGCTACCTGAACGCTCC
GCTGGAGGACCTGGCACCACGCTTCGACACGGTTGGTATCCCGCTGAGCGGTGGTCTGGACTCTTCCCTG
GTGACTGCCCTGGCTAGCCGCCATTTCAAGAAACTGAACACGTATTCCATCGGTACTGAGCTGTCCAACG
AGTTTGAGTTCAGCCAGCAGGTTGCAGATGCTCTGGGTACGCACCACCAGATGAAAATCCTGTCCGAAAC
GGAAGTTATTAACGGTATCATCGAGTCCATTTACTACAACGAAATCTTCGACGGTCTGAGCGCGGAAATC
CAGAGCGGTCTGTTCAACGTGTACCGTCAGGCTCAGGGCCAAGTCTCCTGCATGCTGACTGGCTATGGTT
CTGACCTGCTGTTCGGCGGCATCCTGAAACCTGGCGCTCAGTATGATAATCCGAACCAGCTGCTGGCGGA
ACAAGTGTACCGCACCCGTTGGACCGGCGAATTTGCGACCCACGGTGCGTCTTGCTACGGCATCGATATC
CGCCACCCGTTTTGGTCCCACAGCCTGATTAGCCTGTGCCACGCCCTGCACCCTGATTACAAGATTTTCG
ATAATGAAGTTAAAAACATCCTGCGTGAATACGCTGATAGCCTGCAGCTGCTGCCAAAGGACATCGTTTG
GCGTAAAAAGATCGGTATTCACGAAGGTTCTTCTGTTAATCAGGCGTTCGCAAACGTACTGGGTTCTACG
GTTGACAATTACCAGACCAAATCTCGTTTCACTTATCGTGTTTACCAGGCGTTCCTGCGCGGTCGCCTGT
CCATCACTGACGTTACCCCGTCCCAGCTGAAGGATCTGATCAAAAAGGACTGAGGATCTAGGAGGAAAAA
AATGCCTAACGATCTTTACGCTATCTACAATCGTTACACGTCAAGGACCCTGTTTTTTAAATACTGTGCG
ACAGCGACTCTAACGCACAGACTGACACGTCGGCTGTCGCTTTTTACGTTGAAAAAGTGCCTTGCCCGTC
CACAGGGACGCCTTTTCTCTCTGGTTAATAGCATTTATTTTGGCGGAGAAACGCTGGAAGAGGTTCAGAG
TACAGCAACTTTTCTGGCACGCTCTGGCATTGCTTGCGTACTGGACTACGCCGTGGAAGGGGAAAATGAC
GAGACGCAGTTCGATAAGGCAATGGAAAATACGCTGCGCCTTATCGAGATGTCGCAGCAAACGGATAGCC
TGCCTTTTGTCGTGATTAAACCGTCGTCTCTGGGTAGTGTTGCTGTGTATGCTCGGCAAAGTGAAAGGCT
CGCGCTGGATGAAGCATCTGCAAGTGCATGGTCACGCATCGTTACGCGTTTCTCACGTCTGTTCGATTAT
GCCCGCTCTCATGGCGTGCATGTGATGGTTGATGCAGAGCAGACCGCGATTCAGCCCGCAGTGGATCGTT
TGGTTCTAGACATGATGCGTGAATTTAACCGCGATAGCGCGGTGATCACGCTGACGCTGCAATTTTATCT
AAAGGATCAATTGCGTTTTCTCGACGAATGCTATCAGCGAGCCTGTCAGGATAATTTCCTGTTCGGCGTG
AAAGTAGTGCGCGGTGCTTATCTGGAAGAAGAGAAACGAGTGAACGGTGGCGTACGCTGTTTTGCAACCA
AACAGGAAACCGATCGTAGTTATAACGCGGCGGTGGATTACATTGCACTGCGTCTGGATCGAATCGCACC
GTTTTTCGCCACGCACAACGAGGAAAGCCTCGCTTTGATTATGTCGAGTGAGTCGCTACGCGCGGGGCGC
ACCTGGGTAGGCCAGCTTTACGGGTTGGGCGATCATATTACTTATTCGCTGCTGCAAACTGGTTTCCGCG
TGTGCAAATACCTGCCTTACGGTCCGCTCGATAAGTCGTTGCCCTATTTACTCCGCAGGATTGAAGAGAA
CGCGGTTGCCTCGGCAACCTTCAAAAAGGAAAATAAACTCTTGCAGAAGGAGTTGCTGCGCCGTCTCGTA
GGAGGGATGTAATGTCAAAATTTCATTGTCATATTCGCGATACGGCTATCGGTTTCCCCGTGTCGGAGGA
TGAAAGCGTACTCAGTTCAGCCTATGAAGCTGGTGTCGAACTGCCTTATCGCTGTGCTTCTGGTTACTGT
GGTGTATGCAAGGTGCGCCTGACGTCCGGCAACGTCAACATGGATCATTCTGGTGGGATCTCACGTAAAG
ATATCGCTGATGGTTACATTCTACCTTGCTGTTCTGTGCCGCTCTCTAACCTCGAAATTGAACCTGTATC
GTCATGCTGAGGATCCAAACTCGAGTAAGGATCTCCAGGCATCAAATAAAACGAAAGGCTCAGTCGAAAG
ACTGGGCCTTTCGTTTTATCTGTTGTTTGTCGGTGAACGCTCTCTACTAGAGTCACACTGGCTCACCTTC
GGGTGGGCCTTTCTGCGTTTATACCTAGGGCGTTCGGCTGCGGCGAGCGGTATCAGCTCACTCAAAGGCG
GTAATACGGTTATCCACAGAATCAGGGGATAACGCAGGAAAGAACATGTGAGCAAAAGGCCAGCAAAAGG
CCAGGAACCGTAAAAAGGCCGCGTTGCTGGCGTTTTTCCATAGGCTCCGCCCCCCTGACGAGCATCACAA
AAATCGACGCTCAAGTCAGAGGTGGCGAAACCCGACAGGACTATAAAGATACCAGGCGTTTCCCCCTGGA
AGCTCCCTCGTGCGCTCTCCTGTTCCGACCCTGCCGCTTACCGGATACCTGTCCGCCTTTCTCCCTTCGG
GAAGCGTGGCGCTTTCTCATAGCTCACGCTGTAGGTATCTCAGTTCGGTGTAGGTCGTTCGCTCCAAGCT
GGGCTGTGTGCACGAACCCCCCGTTCAGCCCGACCGCTGCGCCTTATCCGGTAACTATCGTCTTGAGTCC
AACCCGGTAAGACACGACTTATCGCCACTGGCAGCAGCCACTGGTAACAGGATTAGCAGAGCGAGGTATG
TAGGCGGTGCTACAGAGTTCTTGAAGTGGTGGCCTAACTACGGCTACACTAGAAGGACAGTATTTGGTAT
CTGCGCTCTGCTGAAGCCAGTTACCTTCGGAAAAAGAGTTGGTAGCTCTTGATCCGGCAAACAAACCACC
GCTGGTAGCGGTGGTTTTTTTGTTTGCAAGCAGCAGATTACGCGCAGAAAAAAAGGATCTCAAGAAGATC
CTTTGATCTTTTCTACGGGGTCTGACGCTCAGTGGAACGAAAACTCACGTTAAGGGATTTTGGTCATGAC
TAGTGCTTGGATTCTCACCAATAAAAAACGCCCGGCGGCAACCGAGCGTTCTGAACAAATCCAGATGGAG
TTCTGAGGTCATTACTGGATCTATCAACAGGAGTCCAAGCGAGCTCTCGAACCCCAGAGTCCCGCTCAGA
AGAACTCGTCAAGAAGGCGATAGAAGGCGATGCGCTGCGAATCGGGAGCGGCGATACCGTAAAGCACGAG
GAAGCGGTCAGCCCATTCGCCGCCAAGCTCTTCAGCAATATCACGGGTAGCCAACGCTATGTCCTGATAG
CGGTCCGCCACACCCAGCCGGCCACAGTCGATGAATCCAGAAAAGCGGCCATTTTCCACCATGATATTCG
GCAAGCAGGCATCGCCATGGGTCACGACGAGATCCTCGCCGTCGGGCATGCGCGCCTTGAGCCTGGCGAA
CAGTTCGGCTGGCGCGAGCCCCTGATGCTCTTCGTCCAGATCATCCTGATCGACAAGACCGGCTTCCATC
CGAGTACGTGCTCGCTCGATGCGATGTTTCGCTTGGTGGTCGAATGGGCAGGTAGCCGGATCAAGCGTAT
GCAGCCGCCGCATTGCATCAGCCATGATGGATACTTTCTCGGCAGGAGCAAGGTGAGATGACAGGAGATC
CTGCCCCGGCACTTCGCCCAATAGCAGCCAGTCCCTTCCCGCTTCAGTGACAACGTCGAGCACAGCTGCG
CAAGGAACGCCCGTCGTGGCCAGCCACGATAGCCGCGCTGCCTCGTCCTGCAGTTCATTCAGGGCACCGG
ACAGGTCGGTCTTGACAAAAAGAACCGGGCGCCCCTGCGCTGACAGCCGGAACACGGCGGCATCAGAGCA
GCCGATTGTCTGTTGTGCCCAGTCATAGCCGAATAGCCTCTCCACCCAAGCGGCCGGAGAACCTGCGTGC
AATCCATCTTGTTCAATCATGCGAAACGATCCTCATCCTGTCTCTTGATCAGATCATGATCCCCTGCGCC
ATCAGATCCTTGGCGGCAAGAAAGCCATCCAGTTTACTTTGCAGGGCTTCCCAACCTTACCAGAGGGCGC
CCCAGCTGGCAATTCCGACGTCGGTGCCTAATGAGTGAGCTAACTTACATTAATTGCGTTGCGCTCACTG
CCCGCTTTCCAGTCGGGAAACCTGTCGTGCCAGCTGCATTAATGAATCGGCCAACGCGCGGGGAGAGGCG
GTTTGCGTATTGGGCGCCAGGGTGGTTTTTCTTTTCACCAGTGAGACGGGCAACAGCTGATTGCCCTTCA
CCGCCTGGCCCTGAGAGAGTTGCAGCAAGCGGTCCACGCTGGTTTGCCCCAGCAGGCGAAAATCCTGTTT
GATGGTGGTTAACGGCGGGATATAACATGAGCTGTCTTCGGTATCGTCGTATCCCACTACCGAGATGTCC
GCACCAACGCGCAGCCCGGACTCGGTAATGGCGCGCATTGCGCCCAGCGCCATCTGATCGTTGGCAACCA
GCATCGCAGTGGGAACGATGCCCTCATTCAGCATTTGCATGGTTTGTTGAAAACCGGACATGGCACTCCA
GTCGCCTTCCCGTTCCGCTATCGGCTGAATTTGATTGCGAGTGAGATATTTATGCCAGCCAGCCAGACGC
AGACGCGCCGAGACAGAACTTAATGGGCCCGCTAACAGCGCGATTTGCTGGTGACCCAATGCGACCAGAT
GCTCCACGCCCAGTCGCGTACCGTCTTCATGGGAGAAAATAATACTGTTGATGGGTGTCTGGTCAGAGAC
ATCAAGAAATAACGCCGGAACATTAGTGCAGGCAGCTTCCACAGCAATGGCATCCTGGTCATCCAGCGGA
TAGTTAATGATCAGCCCACTGACGCGTTGCGCGAGAAGATTGTGCACCGCCGCTTTACAGGCTTCGACGC
CGCTTCGTTCTACCATCGACACCACCACGCTGGCACCCAGTTGATCGGCGCGAGATTTAATCGCCGCGAC
AATTTGCGACGGCGCGTGCAGGGCCAGACTGGAGGTGGCAACGCCAATCAGCAACGACTGTTTGCCCGCC
AGTTGTTGTGCCACGCGGTTGGGAATGTAATTCAGCTCCGCCATCGCCGCTTCCACTTTTTCCCGCGTTT
TCGCAGAAACGTGGCTGGCCTGGTTCACCACGCGGGAAACGGTCTGATAAGAGACACCGGCATACTCTGC
GACATCGTATAACGTTACTGGTTTCACATTCACCACCCTGAATTGACTCTCTTCCGGGCGCTATCATGCC
ATACCGCGAAAGGTTTTGCGCCATTCGATGGTGTCCGGGATCTCGACGCTCTCCCTTATGCGACTCCTGC
ATTAGGAAGCAGCCCAGTAGTAGGTTGAGGCCGTTGAGCACCGCCGCCGCAAGGAATGGTGCATGCAAGG
AGATGGCGCCCAACAGTCCCCCGGCCACGGGGCCTGCCACCATACCCACGCCGAAACAAGCGCTCATGAG
CCCGAAGTGGCGAGCCCGATCTTCCCCATCGGTGATGTCGGCGATATAGGCGCCAGCAACCGCACCTGTG
GCGCCGGTGATGCCGGCCACGATGCGTCCGGCGTAGAGGATCGAGATCGTTTAGGCACCCCAGGC
